>Addgene plasmid #197354 | pX459-dErbB1 | addgene full sequence | sequence record 389687 | Addgene Partial NGS Result
GAGGGCCTATTTCCCATGATTCCTTCATATTTGCATATACGATACAAGGCTGTTAGAGAGATAATTGGAA
TTAATTTGACTGTAAACACAAAGATATTAGTACAAAATACGTGACGTAGAAAGTAATAATTTCTTGGGTA
GTTTGCAGTTTTAAAATTATGTTTTAAAATGGACTATCATATGCTTACCGTAACTTGAAAGTATTTCGAT
TTCTTGGCTTTATATATCTTGTGGAAAGGACGAAACACCGCCCAGGAGGCGGCACACGTGGTTTTAGAGC
TAGAAATAGCAAGTTAAAATAAGGCTAGTCCGTTATCAACTTGAAAAAGTGGCACCGAGTCGGTGCTTTT
TTGTTTTAGAGCTAGAAATAGCAAGTTAAAATAAGGCTAGTCCGTTTTTAGCGCGTGCGCCAATTCTGCA
GACAAATGGCTCTAGAGGTACCCGTTACATAACTTACGGTAAATGGCCCGCCTGGCTGACCGCCCAACGA
CCCCCGCCCATTGACGTCAATAGTAACGCCAATAGGGACTTTCCATTGACGTCAATGGGTGGAGTATTTA
CGGTAAACTGCCCACTTGGCAGTACATCAAGTGTATCATATGCCAAGTACGCCCCCTATTGACGTCAATG
ACGGTAAATGGCCCGCCTGGCATTGTGCCCAGTACATGACCTTATGGGACTTTCCTACTTGGCAGTACAT
CTACGTATTAGTCATCGCTATTACCATGGTCGAGGTGAGCCCCACGTTCTGCTTCACTCTCCCCATCTCC
CCCCCCTCCCCACCCCCAATTTTGTATTTATTTATTTTTTAATTATTTTGTGCAGCGATGGGGGCGGGGG
GGGGGGGGGGGCGCGCGCCAGGCGGGGCGGGGCGGGGCGAGGGGCGGGGCGGGGCGAGGCGGAGAGGTGC
GGCGGCAGCCAATCAGAGCGGCGCGCTCCGAAAGTTTCCTTTTATGGCGAGGCGGCGGCGGCGGCGGCCC
TATAAAAAGCGAAGCGCGCGGCGGGCGGGAGTCGCTGCGCGCTGCCTTCGCCCCGTGCCCCGCTCCGCCG
CCGCCTCGCGCCGCCCGCCCCGGCTCTGACTGACCGCGTTACTCCCACAGGTGAGCGGGCGGGACGGCCC
TTCTCCTCCGGGCTGTAATTAGCTGAGCAAGAGGTAAGGGTTTAAGGGATGGTTGGTTGGTGGGGTATTA
ATGTTTAATTACCTGGAGCACCTGCCTGAAATCACTTTTTTTCAGGTTGGACCGGTGCCACCATGGACTA
TAAGGACCACGACGGAGACTACAAGGATCATGATATTGATTACAAAGACGATGACGATAAGATGGCCCCA
AAGAAGAAGCGGAAGGTCGGTATCCACGGAGTCCCAGCAGCCGACAAGAAGTACAGCATCGGCCTGGACA
TCGGCACCAACTCTGTGGGCTGGGCCGTGATCACCGACGAGTACAAGGTGCCCAGCAAGAAATTCAAGGT
GCTGGGCAACACCGACCGGCACAGCATCAAGAAGAACCTGATCGGAGCCCTGCTGTTCGACAGCGGCGAA
ACAGCCGAGGCCACCCGGCTGAAGAGAACCGCCAGAAGAAGATACACCAGACGGAAGAACCGGATCTGCT
ATCTGCAAGAGATCTTCAGCAACGAGATGGCCAAGGTGGACGACAGCTTCTTCCACAGACTGGAAGAGTC
CTTCCTGGTGGAAGAGGATAAGAAGCACGAGCGGCACCCCATCTTCGGCAACATCGTGGACGAGGTGGCC
TACCACGAGAAGTACCCCACCATCTACCACCTGAGAAAGAAACTGGTGGACAGCACCGACAAGGCCGACC
TGCGGCTGATCTATCTGGCCCTGGCCCACATGATCAAGTTCCGGGGCCACTTCCTGATCGAGGGCGACCT
GAACCCCGACAACAGCGACGTGGACAAGCTGTTCATCCAGCTGGTGCAGACCTACAACCAGCTGTTCGAG
GAAAACCCCATCAACGCCAGCGGCGTGGACGCCAAGGCCATCCTGTCTGCCAGACTGAGCAAGAGCAGAC
GGCTGGAAAATCTGATCGCCCAGCTGCCCGGCGAGAAGAAGAATGGCCTGTTCGGAAACCTGATTGCCCT
GAGCCTGGGCCTGACCCCCAACTTCAAGAGCAACTTCGACCTGGCCGAGGATGCCAAACTGCAGCTGAGC
AAGGACACCTACGACGACGACCTGGACAACCTGCTGGCCCAGATCGGCGACCAGTACGCCGACCTGTTTC
TGGCCGCCAAGAACCTGTCCGACGCCATCCTGCTGAGCGACATCCTGAGAGTGAACACCGAGATCACCAA
GGCCCCCCTGAGCGCCTCTATGATCAAGAGATACGACGAGCACCACCAGGACCTGACCCTGCTGAAAGCT
CTCGTGCGGCAGCAGCTGCCTGAGAAGTACAAAGAGATTTTCTTCGACCAGAGCAAGAACGGCTACGCCG
GCTACATTGACGGCGGAGCCAGCCAGGAAGAGTTCTACAAGTTCATCAAGCCCATCCTGGAAAAGATGGA
CGGCACCGAGGAACTGCTCGTGAAGCTGAACAGAGAGGACCTGCTGCGGAAGCAGCGGACCTTCGACAAC
GGCAGCATCCCCCACCAGATCCACCTGGGAGAGCTGCACGCCATTCTGCGGCGGCAGGAAGATTTTTACC
CATTCCTGAAGGACAACCGGGAAAAGATCGAGAAGATCCTGACCTTCCGCATCCCCTACTACGTGGGCCC
TCTGGCCAGGGGAAACAGCAGATTCGCCTGGATGACCAGAAAGAGCGAGGAAACCATCACCCCCTGGAAC
TTCGAGGAAGTGGTGGACAAGGGCGCTTCCGCCCAGAGCTTCATCGAGCGGATGACCAACTTCGATAAGA
ACCTGCCCAACGAGAAGGTGCTGCCCAAGCACAGCCTGCTGTACGAGTACTTCACCGTGTATAACGAGCT
GACCAAAGTGAAATACGTGACCGAGGGAATGAGAAAGCCCGCCTTCCTGAGCGGCGAGCAGAAAAAGGCC
ATCGTGGACCTGCTGTTCAAGACCAACCGGAAAGTGACCGTGAAGCAGCTGAAAGAGGACTACTTCAAGA
AAATCGAGTGCTTCGACTCCGTGGAAATCTCCGGCGTGGAAGATCGGTTCAACGCCTCCCTGGGCACATA
CCACGATCTGCTGAAAATTATCAAGGACAAGGACTTCCTGGACAATGAGGAAAACGAGGACATTCTGGAA
GATATCGTGCTGACCCTGACACTGTTTGAGGACAGAGAGATGATCGAGGAACGGCTGAAAACCTATGCCC
ACCTGTTCGACGACAAAGTGATGAAGCAGCTGAAGCGGCGGAGATACACCGGCTGGGGCAGGCTGAGCCG
GAAGCTGATCAACGGCATCCGGGACAAGCAGTCCGGCAAGACAATCCTGGATTTCCTGAAGTCCGACGGC
TTCGCCAACAGAAACTTCATGCAGCTGATCCACGACGACAGCCTGACCTTTAAAGAGGACATCCAGAAAG
CCCAGGTGTCCGGCCAGGGCGATAGCCTGCACGAGCACATTGCCAATCTGGCCGGCAGCCCCGCCATTAA
GAAGGGCATCCTGCAGACAGTGAAGGTGGTGGACGAGCTCGTGAAAGTGATGGGCCGGCACAAGCCCGAG
AACATCGTGATCGAAATGGCCAGAGAGAACCAGACCACCCAGAAGGGACAGAAGAACAGCCGCGAGAGAA
TGAAGCGGATCGAAGAGGGCATCAAAGAGCTGGGCAGCCAGATCCTGAAAGAACACCCCGTGGAAAACAC
CCAGCTGCAGAACGAGAAGCTGTACCTGTACTACCTGCAGAATGGGCGGGATATGTACGTGGACCAGGAA
CTGGACATCAACCGGCTGTCCGACTACGATGTGGACCATATCGTGCCTCAGAGCTTTCTGAAGGACGACT
CCATCGACAACAAGGTGCTGACCAGAAGCGACAAGAACCGGGGCAAGAGCGACAACGTGCCCTCCGAAGA
GGTCGTGAAGAAGATGAAGAACTACTGGCGGCAGCTGCTGAACGCCAAGCTGATTACCCAGAGAAAGTTC
GACAATCTGACCAAGGCCGAGAGAGGCGGCCTGAGCGAACTGGATAAGGCCGGCTTCATCAAGAGACAGC
TGGTGGAAACCCGGCAGATCACAAAGCACGTGGCACAGATCCTGGACTCCCGGATGAACACTAAGTACGA
CGAGAATGACAAGCTGATCCGGGAAGTGAAAGTGATCACCCTGAAGTCCAAGCTGGTGTCCGATTTCCGG
AAGGATTTCCAGTTTTACAAAGTGCGCGAGATCAACAACTACCACCACGCCCACGACGCCTACCTGAACG
CCGTCGTGGGAACCGCCCTGATCAAAAAGTACCCTAAGCTGGAAAGCGAGTTCGTGTACGGCGACTACAA
GGTGTACGACGTGCGGAAGATGATCGCCAAGAGCGAGCAGGAAATCGGCAAGGCTACCGCCAAGTACTTC
TTCTACAGCAACATCATGAACTTTTTCAAGACCGAGATTACCCTGGCCAACGGCGAGATCCGGAAGCGGC
CTCTGATCGAGACAAACGGCGAAACCGGGGAGATCGTGTGGGATAAGGGCCGGGATTTTGCCACCGTGCG
GAAAGTGCTGAGCATGCCCCAAGTGAATATCGTGAAAAAGACCGAGGTGCAGACAGGCGGCTTCAGCAAA
GAGTCTATCCTGCCCAAGAGGAACAGCGATAAGCTGATCGCCAGAAAGAAGGACTGGGACCCTAAGAAGT
ACGGCGGCTTCGACAGCCCCACCGTGGCCTATTCTGTGCTGGTGGTGGCCAAAGTGGAAAAGGGCAAGTC
CAAGAAACTGAAGAGTGTGAAAGAGCTGCTGGGGATCACCATCATGGAAAGAAGCAGCTTCGAGAAGAAT
CCCATCGACTTTCTGGAAGCCAAGGGCTACAAAGAAGTGAAAAAGGACCTGATCATCAAGCTGCCTAAGT
ACTCCCTGTTCGAGCTGGAAAACGGCCGGAAGAGAATGCTGGCCTCTGCCGGCGAACTGCAGAAGGGAAA
CGAACTGGCCCTGCCCTCCAAATATGTGAACTTCCTGTACCTGGCCAGCCACTATGAGAAGCTGAAGGGC
TCCCCCGAGGATAATGAGCAGAAACAGCTGTTTGTGGAACAGCACAAGCACTACCTGGACGAGATCATCG
AGCAGATCAGCGAGTTCTCCAAGAGAGTGATCCTGGCCGACGCTAATCTGGACAAAGTGCTGTCCGCCTA
CAACAAGCACCGGGATAAGCCCATCAGAGAGCAGGCCGAGAATATCATCCACCTGTTTACCCTGACCAAT
CTGGGAGCCCCTGCCGCCTTCAAGTACTTTGACACCACCATCGACCGGAAGAGGTACACCAGCACCAAAG
AGGTGCTGGACGCCACCCTGATCCACCAGAGCATCACCGGCCTGTACGAGACACGGATCGACCTGTCTCA
GCTGGGAGGCGACAAAAGGCCGGCGGCCACGAAAAAGGCCGGCCAGGCAAAAAAGAAAAAGGAATTCGGC
AGTGGAGAGGGCAGAGGAAGTCTGCTAACATGCGGTGACGTCGAGGAGAATCCTGGCCCAATGACCGAGT
ACAAGCCCACGGTGCGCCTCGCCACCCGCGACGACGTCCCCAGGGCCGTACGCACCCTCGCCGCCGCGTT
CGCCGACTACCCCGCCACGCGCCACACCGTCGATCCGGACCGCCACATCGAGCGGGTCACCGAGCTGCAA
GAACTCTTCCTCACGCGCGTCGGGCTCGACATCGGCAAGGTGTGGGTCGCGGACGACGGCGCCGCGGTGG
CGGTCTGGACCACGCCGGAGAGCGTCGAAGCGGGGGCGGTGTTCGCCGAGATCGGCCCGCGCATGGCCGA
GTTGAGCGGTTCCCGGCTGGCCGCGCAGCAACAGATGGAAGGCCTCCTGGCGCCGCACCGGCCCAAGGAG
CCCGCGTGGTTCCTGGCCACCGTCGGCGTCTCGCCCGACCACCAGGGCAAGGGTCTGGGCAGCGCCGTCG
TGCTCCCCGGAGTGGAGGCGGCCGAGCGCGCCGGGGTGCCCGCCTTCCTGGAGACCTCCGCGCCCCACAA
CCTCCCCTTCTACGAGCGGCTCGGCTTCACCGTCACCGCCGACGTCGAGGTGCCCGAAGGACCGCGCACC
TGGTGCATGACCCGCAAGCCCGGTGCCTGAGAATTCTAACTAGAGCTCGCTGATCAGCCTCGACTGTGCC
TTCTAGTTGCCAGCCATCTGTTGTTTGCCCCTCCCCCGTGCCTTCCTTGACCCTGGAAGGTGCCACTCCC
ACTGTCCTTTCCTAATAAAATGAGGAAATTGCATCGCATTGTCTGAGTAGGTGTCATTCTATTCTGGGGG
GTGGGGTGGGGCAGGACAGCAAGGGGGAGGATTGGGAAGAGAATAGCAGGCATGCTGGGGAGCGGCCGCA
GGAACCCCTAGTGATGGAGTTGGCCACTCCCTCTCTGCGCGCTCGCTCGCTCACTGAGGCCGGGCGACCA
AAGGTCGCCCGACGCCCGGGCTTTGCCCGGGCGGCCTCAGTGAGCGAGCGAGCGCGCAGCTGCCTGCAGG
GGCGCCTGATGCGGTATTTTCTCCTTACGCATCTGTGCGGTATTTCACACCGCATA
[95 nt withheld, positions 6637-6731]
T
[46 nt withheld, positions 6733-6778]
C
[141 nt withheld, positions 6780-6920]
CCTTTGACGTTGGAGTCCACGTTCTTT
[37 nt withheld, positions 6948-6984]
ACTCTATCTCGGGCTATTCTTTTGATTTATAAGGGATTTTGCCGATTTCGGTCTATTGGTTAAAAAATGA
GCTGATTTAACAAAAATTTAACGCGAATTTTAACAAAATATTAACGTTTACAATTTTATGGTGCACTCTC
AGTACAATCTGCTCTGATGCCGCATAGTTAAGCCAGCCCCGACACCCGCCAACACCCGCTGACGCGCCCT
GACGGGCTTGTCTGCTCCCGGCATCCGCTTACAGACAAGCTGTGACCGTCTCCGGGAGCTGCATGTGTCA
GAGGTTTTCACCGTCATCACCGAAACGCGCGAGACGAAAGGGCCTCGTGATACGCCTATTTTTATAGGTT
AATGTCATGATAATAATGGTTTCTTAGACGTCAGGTGGCACTTTTCGGGGAAATGTGCGCGGAACCCCTA
TTTGTTTATTTTTCTAAATACATTCAAATATGTATCCGCTCATGAGACAATAACCCTGATAAATGCTTCA
ATAATATTGAAAAAGGAAGAGTATGAGTATTCAACATTTCCGTGTCGCCCTTATTCCCTTTTTTGCGGCA
TTTTGCCTTCCTGTTTTTGCTCACCCAGAAACGCTGGTGAAAGTAAAAGATGCTGAAGATCAGTTGGGTG
CACGAGTGGGTTACATCGAACTGGATCTCAACAGCGGTAAGATCCTTGAGAGTTTTCGCCCCGAAGAACG
TTTTCCAATGATGAGCACTTTTAAAGTTCTGCTATGTGGCGCGGTATTATCCCGTATTGACGCCGGGCAA
GAGCAACTCGGTCGCCGCATACACTATTCTCAGAATGACTTGGTTGAGTACTCACCAGTCACAGAAAAGC
ATCTTACGGATGGCATGACAGTAAGAGAATTATGCAGTGCTGCCATAACCATGAGTGATAACACTGCGGC
CAACTTACTTCTGACAACGATCGGAGGACCGAAGGAGCTAACCGCTTTTTTGCACAACATGGGGGATCAT
GTAACTCGCCTTGATCGTTGGGAACCGGAGCTGAATGAAGCCATACCAAACGACGAGCGTGACACCACGA
TGCCTGTAGCAATGGCAACAACGTTGCGCAAACTATTAACTGGCGAACTACTTACTCTAGCTTCCCGGCA
ACAATTAATAGACTGGATGGAGGCGGATAAAGTTGCAGGACCACTTCTGCGCTCGGCCCTTCCGGCTGGC
TGGTTTATTGCTGATAAATCTGGAGCCGGTGAGCGTGGAAGCCGCGGTATCATTGCAGCACTGGGGCCAG
ATGGTAAGCCCTCCCGTATCGTAGTTATCTACACGACGGGGAGTCAGGCAACTATGGATGAACGAAATAG
ACAGATCGCTGAGATAGGTGCCTCACTGATTAAGCATTGGTAACTGTCAGACCAAGTTTACTCATATATA
CTTTAGATTGATTTAAAACTTCATTTTTAATTTAAAAGGATCTAGGTGAAGATCCTTTTTGATAATCTCA
TGACCAAAATCCCTTAACGTGAGTTTTCGTTCCACTGAGCGTCAGACCCCGTAGAAAAGATCAAAGGATC
TTCTTGAGATCCTTTTTTTCTGCGCGTAATCTGCTGCTTGCAAACAAAAAAACCACCGCTACCAGCGGTG
GTTTGTTTGCCGGATCAAGAGCTACCAACTCTTTTTCCGAAGGTAACTGGCTTCAGCAGAGCGCAGATAC
CAAATACTGTTCTTCTAGTGTAGCCGTAGTTAGGCCACCACTTCAAGAACTCTGTAGCACCGCCTACATA
CCTCGCTCTGCTAATCCTGTTACCAGTGGCTGCTGCCAGTGGCGATAAGTCGTGTCTTACCGGGTTGGAC
TCAAGACGATAGTTACCGGATAAGGCGCAGCGGTCGGGCTGAACGGGGGGTTCGTGCACACAGCCCAGCT
TGGAGCGAACGACCTACACCGAACTGAGATACCTACAGCGTGAGCTATGAGAAAGCGCCACGCTTCCCGA
AGGGAGAAAGGCGGACAGGTATCCGGTAAGCGGCAGGGTCGGAACAGGAGAGCGCACGAGGGAGCTTCCA
GGGGGAAACGCCTGGTATCTTTATAGTCCTGTCGGGTTTCGCCACCTCTGACTTGAGCGTCGATTTTTGT
GATGCTCGTCAGGGGGGCGGAGCCTATGGAAAAACGCCAGCAACGCGGCCTTTTTACGGTTCCTGGCCTT
TTGCTGGCCTTTTGCTCACATGT
Features (pLannotate 1.2.2; 19 found; start..end, strand, type, name):
      1..241     +  promoter       U6 promoter: RNA polymerase III promoter for human U6 snRNA
    271..346     +  misc_RNA       gRNA scaffold: guide RNA scaffold for the Streptococcus pyogenes CRISPR/Cas9 system
    353..396     +  misc_RNA       gRNA scaffold (fragment): guide RNA scaffold for the Streptococcus pyogenes CRISPR/Cas9 system
    443..728     +  enhancer       CMV enhancer: human cytomegalovirus immediate early enhancer; contains an 18-bp deletion relative to the standard CMV enhancer
    730..1007    +  promoter       chicken β-actin promoter: No description available
   1008..1235    +  intron         hybrid intron: hybrid between chicken β-actin (CBA) and minute virus of mice (MMV) introns (Gray et al., 2011)
   1373..2974    +  CDS            Cas9(N): N-terminal portion of Streptococcus pyogenes Cas9 (Zetsche et al., 2015)
   2975..5473    +  CDS            Cas9(C): C-terminal portion of Streptococcus pyogenes Cas9 (Zetsche et al., 2015)
   5474..5521    +  CDS            nucleoplasmin NLS: bipartite nuclear localization signal from nucleoplasmin
   5591..6190    +  CDS            PuroR (fragment): puromycin N-acetyltransferase; pac from Streptomyces; confers resistance to puromycin
   6224..6335    +  polyA_signal   bGH poly(A) signal: bovine growth hormone polyadenylation signal
   6440..6580    +  repeat_region  AAV2 ITR: inverted terminal repeat of adeno-associated virus serotype 2 inverted
   6585..6636    -  misc_feature   bom (fragment): basis of mobility region from pBR322
   6655..7110    +  rep_origin     f1 ori (sequence partly withheld): f1 bacteriophage origin of replication; arrow indicates direction of (+) strand synthesis
   7111..7160    -  misc_feature   bom (fragment): basis of mobility region from pBR322
   7262..7297    -  CDS            rop (fragment): Rop protein, which maintains plasmids at low copy number; rop
   7392..7496    +  promoter       AmpR promoter: bla
   7497..8357    +  CDS            AmpR: β-lactamase; bla; confers resistance to ampicillin, carbenicillin, and related antibiotics
   8528..9116    +  rep_origin     ori: high-copy-number ColE1/pMB1/pBR322/pUC origin of replication
