[The description below was written by a language model from this plasmid's Addgene catalogue record and pLannotate feature annotations shown in this document.]
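Description:
pX459-dErbB1 is an all-in-one CRISPR/Cas9 knock-out plasmid for mammalian cells, built on the pX459 backbone and designed to disrupt the dog ErbB1 (EGFR) gene. It is about 9.2 kb in size. In bacteria it is maintained through a high-copy ColE1/pUC-type origin and selected with ampicillin via the β-lactamase gene. An f1 phage origin is also present. The short bom and rop matches in the feature table are fragmentary backbone hits rather than functional elements.

The payload consists of two expression units. A human U6 RNA polymerase III promoter drives a single guide RNA, in which the 20-nucleotide spacer against canine EGFR sits in the short gap between the promoter and the Streptococcus pyogenes gRNA scaffold. Downstream, a hybrid promoter made of the CMV enhancer, the chicken β-actin promoter and a hybrid intron drives S. pyogenes Cas9. The annotation software splits Cas9 into contiguous N- and C-terminal portions, but together they form one continuous coding region. Cas9 is followed by a nucleoplasmin nuclear localization signal and then a puromycin N-acetyltransferase gene, with a bovine growth hormone polyadenylation signal ending the unit. The element linking Cas9 to the puromycin marker is not annotated in the feature table. A single AAV2 inverted terminal repeat lies after the poly(A) signal and appears to be a leftover of the backbone, not part of a packageable genome.

After transfection, puromycin enriches for cells that express both the nuclease and the guide, allowing knock-out lines to be isolated. According to the associated publication title, the plasmid belongs to a study that knocked out all ErbB-family genes to examine their roles in proliferation, survival and migration.
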