Addgene plasmid #197354: pX459-dErbB1
Purpose: A knock-out vector for dog ErbB1.
Depositing lab: Michiyuki Matsuda. Depositing organization: Kyoto University, Graduate School of Biostudies. Publication: Knockout of all ErbB-family genes delineates their roles in proliferation, survival, and migration. Matsuda K, Hirayama D, Hino N, Kuno S, Sakaue-Sawano A, Miyawaki A, Matsuda M, Terai K. J Cell Sci. 2023 Jul 31:jcs.261199. doi: 10.1242/jcs.261199. PubMed 37519219.
Backbone
  Vector backbone: pX459
  Backbone manufacturer: https://www.addgene.org/48139/
  Total vector size (bp): 9200
  Vector type: Mammalian Expression, CRISPR
  Selectable markers: Puromycin
Growth in bacteria
  Bacterial resistance: Ampicillin, 100 μg/mL
  Growth temperature: 37°C
  Growth strain: DH5alpha
  Copy number: Unknown
Gene/Insert
  Gene/Insert name: A gRNA targeting the dog EGFR gene and the cDNA of CRISPR-Cas9
  gRNA/shRNA sequence: CCCAGGAGGCGGCACACGTG
  Insert size (bp): 6274
Terms and licenses: Academic/Nonprofit Terms; Industry Terms: Not Available to Industry
How to cite: pX459-dErbB1 was a gift from Michiyuki Matsuda (Addgene plasmid # 197354 ; http://n2t.net/addgene:197354 ; RRID:Addgene_197354)
